>Addgene plasmid #91282 | pHH0103_ARHGAP12-1/1 | addgene full sequence | sequence record 191083 | Addgene NGS Result
TATCATGACATTAACCTATAAAAATAGGCGTATCACGAGGCCCTTTCGTCTTCAAGAATTCCCGACACCA
TCGAATGGTGCAAAACCTTTCGCGGTATGGCATGATAGCGCCCGGAAGAGAGTCAATTCAGGGTGGTGAA
TGTGAAACCAGTAACGTTATACGATGTCGCAGAGTATGCCGGTGTCTCTTATCAGACCGTTTCCCGCGTG
GTGAACCAGGCCAGCCACGTTTCTGCGAAAACGCGGGAAAAAGTGGAAGCGGCGATGGCGGAGCTGAATT
ACATTCCCAACCGCGTGGCACAACAACTGGCGGGCAAACAGTCGTTGCTGATTGGCGTTGCCACCTCCAG
TCTGGCCCTGCACGCGCCGTCGCAAATTGTCGCGGCGATTAAATCTCGCGCCGATCAACTGGGTGCCAGC
GTGGTGGTGTCGATGGTAGAACGAAGCGGCGTCGAAGCCTGTAAAGCGGCGGTGCACAATCTTCTCGCGC
AACGCGTCAGTGGGCTGATCATTAACTATCCGCTGGATGACCAGGATGCCATTGCTGTGGAAGCTGCCTG
CACTAATGTTCCGGCGTTATTTCTTGATGTCTCTGACCAGACACCCATCAACAGTATTATTTTCTCCCAT
GAAGACGGTACGCGACTGGGCGTGGAGCATCTGGTCGCATTGGGTCACCAGCAAATCGCGCTGTTAGCGG
GCCCATTAAGTTCTGTCTCGGCGCGTCTGCGTCTGGCTGGCTGGCATAAATATCTCACTCGCAATCAAAT
TCAGCCGATAGCGGAACGGGAAGGCGACTGGAGTGCCATGTCCGGTTTTCAACAAACCATGCAAATGCTG
AATGAGGGCATCGTTCCCACTGCGATGCTGGTTGCCAACGATCAGATGGCGCTGGGCGCAATGCGCGCCA
TTACCGAGTCCGGGCTGCGCGTTGGTGCGGATATCTCGGTAGTGGGATACGACGATACCGAAGACAGCTC
ATGTTATATCCCGCCGTTAACCACCATCAAACAGGATTTTCGCCTGCTGGGGCAAACCAGCGTGGACCGC
TTGCTGCAACTCTCTCAGGGCCAGGCGGTGAAGGGCAATCAGCTGTTGCCCGTCTCACTGGTGAAAAGAA
AAACCACCCTGGCGCCCAATACGCAAACCGCCTCTCCCCGCGCGTTGGCCGATTCATTAATGCAGCTGGC
ACGACAGGTTTCCCGACTGGAAAGCGGGCAGTGAGCGCAACGCAATTAATGTAAGTTAGCTCACTCATTA
GGCACAATTCTCATGTTTGACAGCTTATCATCGACTGCACGGTGCACCAATGCTTCTGGCGTCAGGCAGC
CATCGGAAGCTGTGGTATGGCTGTGCAGGTCGTAAATCACTGCATAATTCGTGTCGCTCAAGGCGCACTC
CCGTTCTGGATAATGTTTTTTGCGCCGACATCATAACGGTTCTGGCAAATATTCTGAAATGAGCTGTTGA
CAATTAATCATCGGCTCGTATAATGTGTGGAATTGTGAGCGGATAACAATTTCACACAGGAAACAGCCAG
TCCGTTTAGGTGTTTTCACGAGCACTTCACCAACAAGGACCATAGATTATGAAAATCGAAGAACACCATC
ACCATCACCATTCCAGCGGTAAGCTTATGTCCCCTATACTAGGTTATTGGAAAATTAAGGGCCTTGTGCA
ACCCACTCGACTTCTTTTGGAATATCTTGAAGAAAAATATGAAGAGCATTTGTATGAGCGCGATGAAGGT
GATAAATGGCGAAACAAAAAGTTTGAATTGGGTTTGGAGTTTCCCAATCTTCCTTATTATATTGATGGTG
ATGTTAAATTAACACAGTCTATGGCCATCATACGTTATATAGCTGACAAGCACAACATGTTGGGTGGTTG
TCCAAAAGAGCGTGCAGAGATTTCAATGCTTGAAGGAGCGGTTTTGGATATTAGATACGGTGTTTCGAGA
ATTGCATATAGTAAAGACTTTGAAACTCTCAAAGTTGATTTTCTTAGCAAGCTACCTGAAATGCTGAAAA
TGTTCGAAGATCGTTTATGTCATAAAACATATTTAAATGGTGATCATGTAACCCATCCTGACTTCATGTT
GTATGACGCTCTTGATGTTGTTTTATACATGGACCCAATGTGCCTGGATGCGTTCCCAAAATTAGTTTGT
TTTAAAAAACGTATTGAAGCTATCCCACAAATTGATAAGTACTTGAAATCCAGCAAGTATATAGCATGGC
CTTTGCAGGGCTGGCAAGCCACGTTTGGTGGTGGCGACCATCCTCCAAAATCGGATCTGGAAGTTCTGTT
CCAGGGGCCCCTGTCCAGCGGTCTGGTTCCGCGTGGTTCCGGTACCGCGGCCCAGCCGGCCGTCTACATC
GAAGTTGAATACGACTACGAATACGAAGCAAAAGATCGCAAAATTGTCATTAAACAGGGTGAACGCTACA
TCCTGGTGAAGAAAACCAACGATGACTGGTGGCAGGTCAAACCGGATGAAAATAGCAAAGCGTTTTATGT
TCCGGCCCAATACGTGAAAGAAGTTACGGCGGCCGCATA
[142 nt withheld, positions 2560-2701]
C
[98 nt withheld, positions 2703-2800]
AGTTTGTACTGGTGACGAAACTCAGTGTCTAGCTAGAGTGGC
[149 nt withheld, positions 2843-2991]
T
[41 nt withheld, positions 2993-3033]
T
[62 nt withheld, positions 3035-3096]
A
[35 nt withheld, positions 3098-3132]
CCTCCCTCAATCGGTTGAATGTCGCCCTTTTGTCTTTGGCGCTGGTAAACCATATGAA
[86 nt withheld, positions 3191-3276]
T
[54 nt withheld, positions 3278-3331]
CTAGCGCCGCCCTATACCTTGTCTGCCTCCCCGCGTTGCGTCGCGGTGCATGGAGCCGGGCCACCTCGAC
CTGAATGGAAGCCGGCGGCACCTCGCTAACGGATTCACCACTCCAAGAATTGGAGCCAATCAATTCTTGC
GGAGAACTGTGAATGCGCAAACCAACCCTTGGCAGAACATATCCATCGCGTCCGCCATCTCCAGCAGCCG
CACGCGGCGCATCTCGGGCAGCGTTGGGTCCTGGCCACGGGTGCGCATGATCGTGCTCCTGTCGTTGAGG
ACCCGGCTAGGCTGGCGGGGTTGCCTTACTGGTTAGCAGAATGAATCACCGATACGCGAGCGAACGTGAA
GCGACTGCTGCTGCAAAACGTCTGCGACCTGAGCAACAACATGAATGGTCTTCGGTTTCCGTGTTTCGTA
AAGTCTGGAAACGCGGAAGTCAGCGCCCTGCACCATTATGTTCCGGATCTGCATCGCAGGATGCTGCTGG
CTACCCTGTGGAACACCTACATCTGTATTAACGAAGCGCTGGCATTGACCCTGAGTGATTTTTCTCTGGT
CCCGCCGCATCCATACCGCCAGTTGTTTACCCTCACAACGTTCCAGTAACCGGGCATGTTCATCATCAGT
AACCCGTATCGTGAGCATCCTCTCTCGTTTCATCGGTATCATTACCCCCATGAACAGAAATCCCCCTTAC
ACGGAGGCATCAGTGACCAAACAGGAAAAAACCGCCCTTAACATGGCCCGCTTTATCAGAAGCCAGACAT
TAACGCTTCTGGAGAAACTCAACGAGCTGGACGCGGATGAACAGGCAGACATCTGTGAATCGCTTCACGA
CCACGCTGATGAGCTTTACCGCAGGATCCGCGAAATTGTAAGCGTTAATATTTTGTTAAAATTCGCGTTA
AATTTTTGTTAAATCAGCTCATTTTTTAACCAATAGGCCGAAATCGGCAAAATCCCTTATAAATCAAAAG
AATAGACCGAGATAGGGT
[37 nt withheld, positions 4330-4366]
AAAGAACGTGGACTCCAACGTCAAAGG
[49 nt withheld, positions 4394-4442]
T
[91 nt withheld, positions 4444-4534]
G
[124 nt withheld, positions 4536-4659]
CGCGGATCCTGCCTCGCGCGTTTCGGTGATGACGGTGAAAACCTCTGACACATGCAGCTCCCGGAGACGG
TCACAGCTTGTCTGTAAGCGGATGCCGGGAGCAGACAAGCCCGTCAGGGCGCGTCAGCGGGTGTTGGCGG
GTGTCGGGGCGCAGCCATGACCCAGTCACGTAGCGATAGCGGAGTGTATACTGGCTTAACTATGCGGCAT
CAGAGCAGATTGTACTGAGAGTGCACCATATGCGGTGTGAAATACCGCACAGATGCGTAAGGAGAAAATA
CCGCATCAGGCGCTCTTCCGCTTCCTCGCTCACTGACTCGCTGCGCTCGGTCGTTCGGCTGCGGCGAGCG
GTATCAGCTCACTCAAAGGCGGTAATACGGTTATCCACAGAATCAGGGGATAACGCAGGAAAGAACATGT
GAGCAAAAGGCCAGCAAAAGGCCAGGAACCGTAAAAAGGCCGCGTTGCTGGCGTTTTTCCATAGGCTCCG
CCCCCCTGACGAGCATCACAAAAATCGACGCTCAAGTCAGAGGTGGCGAAACCCGACAGGACTATAAAGA
TACCAGGGTTTCCCCCTGGAAGCTCCCTCGTGCGCTCTCCTGTTCCGACCCTGCCGCTTACCGGATACCT
GTCCGCCTTTCTCCCTTCGGGAAGCGTGGCGCTTTCTCATAGCTCACGCTGTAGGTATCTCAGTTCGGTG
TAGGTCGTTCGCTCCAAGCTGGGCTGTGTGCACGAACCCCCCGTTCAGCCCGACCGCTGCGCCTTATCCG
GTAACTATCGTCTTGAGTCCAACCCGGTAAGACACGACTTATCGCCACTGGCAGCAGCCACTGGTAACAG
GATTAGCAGAGCGAGGTATGTAGGCGGTGCTACAGAGTTCTTGAAGTGGTGGCCTAACTACGGCTACACT
AGAAGGACAGTATTTGGTATCTGCGCTCTGCTGAAGCCAGTTACCTTCGGAAAAAGAGTTGGTAGCTCTT
GATCCGGCAAACAAACCACCGCTGGTAGCGGTGGTTTTTTTGTTTGCAAGCAGCAGATTACGCGCAGAAA
AAAAGGATCTCAAGAAGATCCTTTGATCTTTTCTACGGGGTCTGACGCTCAGTGGAACGAAAACTCACGT
TAAGGGATTTTGGTCATGAGATTATCAAAAAGGATCTTCACCTAGATCCTTTTAAATTAAAAATGAAGTT
TTAAATCAATCTAAAGTATATATGAGTAAACTTGGTCTGACAGTTACCAATGCTTAATCAGTGAGGCACC
TATCTCAGCGATCTGTCTATTTCGTTCATCCATAGTTGCCTGACTCCCCGTCGTGTAGATAACTACGATA
CGGGAGGGCTTACCATCTGGCCCCAGTGCTGCAATGATACCGCGAGACCCACGCTCACCGGCTCCAGATT
TATCAGCAATAAACCAGCCAGCCGGAAGGGCCGAGCGCAGAAGTGGTCCTGCAACTTTATCCGCCTCCAT
CCAGTCTATTAATTGTTGCCGGGAAGCTAGAGTAAGTAGTTCGCCAGTTAATAGTTTGCGCAACGTTGTT
GCCATTGCTGCAGGCATCGTGGTGTCACGCTCGTCGTTTGGTATGGCTTCATTCAGCTCCGGTTCCCAAC
GATCAAGGCGAGTTACATGATCCCCCATGTTGTGCAAAAAAGCGGTTAGCTCCTTCGGTCCTCCGATCGT
TGTCAGAAGTAAGTTGGCCGCAGTGTTATCACTCATGGTTATGGCAGCACTGCATAATTCTCTTACTGTC
ATGCCATCCGTAAGATGCTTTTCTGTGACTGGTGAGTACTCAACCAAGTCATTCTGAGAATAGTGTATGC
GGCGACCGAGTTGCTCTTGCCCGGCGTCAACACGGGATAATACCGCGCCACATAGCAGAACTTTAAAAGT
GCTCATCATTGGAAAACGTTCTTCGGGGCGAAAACTCTCAAGGATCTTACCGCTGTTGAGATCCAGTTCG
ATGTAACCCACTCGTGCACCCAACTGATCTTCAGCATCTTTTACTTTCACCAGCGTTTCTGGGTGAGCAA
AAACAGGAAGGCAAAATGCCGCAAAAAAGGGAATAAGGGCGACACGGAAATGTTGAATACTCATACTCTT
CCTTTTTCAATATTATTGAAGCATTTATCAGGGTTATTGTCTCATGAGCGGATACATATTTGAATGTATT
TAGAAAAATAAACAAATAGGGGTTCCGCGCACATTTCCCCGAAAAGTGCCACCTGACGTCTAAGAAACCA
TTAT
Features (pLannotate 1.2.2; 21 found; start..end, strand, type, name):
     64..141     +  promoter       lacIq promoter: lacI (mutant); In the lacIq allele, a single base change in the promoter boosts expression of the lacI gene about 10-fold.
    142..1224    +  CDS            lacI: lac repressor; lacI; The lac repressor binds to the lac operator to inhibit transcription in E. coli. This inhibition can be relieved by adding lactose or isopropyl-β-D-thiogalactopyranoside (IPTG).
   1237..1258    +  protein_bind   CAP binding site: CAP binding activates transcription in the presence of cAMP. E. coli catabolite activator protein
   1277..1294    +  promoter       tet promoter (fragment): E. coli promoter for tetracycline efflux protein gene
   1467..1495    +  promoter       tac promoter: strong E. coli promoter; hybrid between the trp and lac UV5 promoters
   1503..1519    +  protein_bind   lac operator: The lac repressor binds to the lac operator to inhibit transcription in E. coli. This inhibition can be relieved by adding lactose or isopropyl-β-D-thiogalactopyranoside (IPTG). lac repressor encoded by lacI
   1604..1621    +  CDS            6xHis: 6xHis affinity tag
   1637..2290    +  CDS            GST26_SCHJA: Experimental evidence at protein level: Swiss-Prot protein existence level 1. GST isoenzymes appear to play a central role in the parasite detoxification system. Other functions are also suspected including a role in increasing the solubility of haematin in the parasite gut. From Schistosoma japonicum (Blood fluke).
   2354..2557    +  CDS            Arhgap12 (fragment): RHG12_MOUSE - Experimental evidence at protein level: Swiss-Prot protein existence level 1. GTPase activator for the Rho-type GTPases by converting them to an inactive GDP-bound state. From Mus musculus (Mouse).
   2564..2611    +  terminator     fd terminator (sequence withheld): central terminator from bacteriophage fd (Otsuka and Kunisawa, 1982)
   2616..2828    +  CDS            M13 gene III (fragment) (sequence partly withheld): pIII; III; minor coat protein
   2843..3313    +  CDS            M13 gene III (fragment) (sequence partly withheld): pIII; III; minor coat protein
   3335..3405    +  CDS            TcR (fragment): tetracycline efflux protein; tet; confers resistance to tetracycline
   3647..4027    -  CDS            YPB1_ECOLX: Protein predicted: Swiss-Prot protein existence level 4. From Escherichia coli.
   4044..4195    +  CDS            rop (fragment): Rop protein, which maintains plasmids at low copy number; rop
   4231..4659    -  rep_origin     f1 ori (sequence partly withheld): f1 bacteriophage origin of replication; arrow indicates direction of (+) strand synthesis
   4668..4707    +  CDS            rop (fragment): Rop protein, which maintains plasmids at low copy number; rop
   4809..4949    +  misc_feature   bom: basis of mobility region from pBR322
   5135..5722    -  rep_origin     ori: high-copy-number ColE1/pMB1/pBR322/pUC origin of replication
   5893..6753    -  CDS            AmpR: β-lactamase; bla; confers resistance to ampicillin, carbenicillin, and related antibiotics
   6754..6858    -  promoter       AmpR promoter: bla
