[The description below was written by a language model from this plasmid's Addgene catalogue record and pLannotate feature annotations shown in this document.]
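Description:
pHH0103_ARHGAP12-1/1 is a bacterial expression plasmid built on the pHH0103 backbone for producing and purifying a single SH3 domain from human ARHGAP12, a Rho GTPase-activating protein. The 198 bp insert was cloned between SfiI and NotI sites. The automated annotation labels this region as a fragment of mouse Arhgap12, which most likely reflects close homology in the reference database rather than a different origin, since the catalogue entry lists the insert as human. The "1/1" suffix appears to be part of a domain-numbering scheme, though the record does not define it.

Expression is driven by the IPTG-inducible tac promoter with a downstream lac operator. The plasmid carries its own lacI gene under the lacIq promoter, giving elevated repressor levels and tight control before induction. The reading frame begins with a 6xHis tag followed by Schistosoma japonicum glutathione S-transferase and then the SH3 domain, so the product is an N-terminally His-GST-tagged fusion that can be purified by nickel or glutathione affinity. An fd phage terminator lies immediately after the insert. Beyond it are fragments of M13 gene III, which, with the f1 origin, suggest the backbone descends from a phagemid display vector; these fragments sit downstream of the terminator and do not appear to be part of the expressed fusion.

The plasmid replicates from a pBR322/ColE1-type origin with the bom region. The rop gene appears only as fragments interrupted by the f1 origin, and the record lists the copy number as low. Selection is by ampicillin through β-lactamase; only remnants of the tetracycline resistance gene and its promoter remain. The construct belongs to a set used for a family-wide analysis of human SH3 domain binding specificities.
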