Addgene plasmid #91282: pHH0103_ARHGAP12-1/1
Purpose: Protein expression and purification of human SH3 domain construct ARHGAP12-1/1
Depositing lab: Sachdev Sidhu. Depositing organization: University of Toronto. Publication: Comprehensive Analysis of the Human SH3 Domain Family Reveals a Wide Variety of Non-canonical Specificities. Teyra J, Huang H, Jain S, Guan X, Dong A, Liu Y, Tempel W, Min J, Tong Y, Kim PM, Bader GD, Sidhu SS. Structure. 2017 Oct 3;25(10):1598-1610.e3. doi: 10.1016/j.str.2017.07.017. Epub 2017 Sep 7. PubMed 28890361.
Backbone
  Vector backbone: pHH0103
  Vector type: Bacterial Expression
Growth in bacteria
  Bacterial resistance: Ampicillin, 100 μg/mL
  Growth temperature: 37°C
  Growth strain: DH5alpha
  Copy number: Low Copy
Gene/Insert
  Gene/Insert name: ARHGAP12-1/1
  Species: H. sapiens (human)
  Insert size (bp): 198
  Entrez Gene: ARHGAP12 (a.k.a. FLJ10971, FLJ20737, FLJ21785, FLJ45709, DKFZp779N2050)
  Cloning method: Restriction Enzyme; 5′ cloning site Sfi1 (unknown if destroyed); 3′ cloning site Not1 (unknown if destroyed)
Terms and licenses: Academic/Nonprofit Terms; Industry Terms: Not Available to Industry
How to cite: pHH0103_ARHGAP12-1/1 was a gift from Sachdev Sidhu (Addgene plasmid # 91282 ; http://n2t.net/addgene:91282 ; RRID:Addgene_91282)
