>Addgene plasmid #91282 | pHH0103_ARHGAP12-1/1 | depositor partial sequence | sequence record 175770 | insert sequence
GGCCCAGCCGGCCGTCTACATCGAAGTTGAATACGACTACGAATACGAAGCAAAAGATCGCAAAATTGTC
ATTAAACAGGGTGAACGCTACATCCTGGTGAAGAAAACCAACGATGACTGGTGGCAGGTCAAACCGGATG
AAAATAGCAAAGCGTTTTATGTTCCGGCCCAATACGTGAAAGAAGTTACGGCGGCCGC
